>Addgene plasmid #28172 | pET21TtTERT(195-516) | addgene partial sequence | sequence record 34458 | 28172 with T7
ATTTTGTTTAACTTTAAGAAGGAGATATACATATGAACGGTAAAGCTACTAGTAACAATAACCAGAACAA
TGCTAACCTGTCCAACGAGAAGAAACAGGAGAACCAGTACATCTATCCAGAAATCCAACGTTCTCAAATC
TTCTACTGTAACCACATGGGTCGTGAACCAGGTGTATTCAAGAGCTCATTCTTTAACTACTCCGAAATCA
AGAAAGGTTTCCAGTTCAAAGTTATCCAGGAGAAACTGCAAGGTCGTCAGTTCATCAACTCCGACAAAAT
CAAACCAGATCATCCACAGACCATTATCAAGAAAACTCTCCTGAAAGAATACCAGTCCAAGAACTTCTCC
TGTCAGGAAGAACGTGACCTGTTCCTCGAGTTCACTGAGAAGATCGTTCAGAACTTCCACAACATCAACT
TCAACTACCTGCTGAAGAAATTCTGCAAACTTCCAGAAAACTACCAGTCCCTTAAGTCCCAGGTTAAACA
GATCGTTCAGTCCGAGAACAAAGCTAACCAACAGTCCTGTGAAAACCTGTTCAACTCCCTGTACGACACT
GAAATCTCCTACAAGCAGATCACCAACTTCCTTCGTCAGATCATTCAGAACTGTGTTCCAAACCAGCTTC
TGGGTAAGAAGAACTTCAAAGTGTTCCTGGAGAAACTGTACGAATTCGTTCAGATGAAACGTTTCGAAAA
CCAGAAAGTTCTGGACTACATCTGCTTCATGGACGTATTCGACGTTGAATGGTTCGTTGACCTGAAGAAC
CAGAAATTCACCCAGAAACGTAAGTACATCTCTGACAAACGTAAAATCCTGGGTGACCTGATCGTTTC
