[The description below was written by a language model from this plasmid's Addgene catalogue record.]
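Description:
pET21TtTERT(195-516) is a bacterial expression plasmid built on the pET21 backbone (about 5.7 kb without insert) and selected with ampicillin. The record lists a standard cloning strain for propagation and gives the copy number as unknown. No feature table is provided, so the backbone elements are not individually documented. pET21-series vectors generally drive expression from a T7 promoter under lac operator control, which requires a host supplying T7 RNA polymerase for protein production. The use of a T7 forward sequencing primer is consistent with that arrangement.

The insert is a fragment of roughly 950 bp from Tetrahymena telomerase reverse transcriptase (TERT), recorded as a synthetic gene fragment. This probably reflects recoding, since Tetrahymena's nonstandard genetic code complicates direct expression in E. coli. The name indicates that the fragment covers residues 195-516 of the protein. It was cloned between NdeI and BamHI sites, both retained, with NdeI typically supplying the start codon so that the fragment begins without an N-terminal vector-derived tag. The record does not say whether the C-terminal His tag available in pET21 vectors is fused in frame, or whether any other tag is present.

The associated publication concerns purified TERT domains that reconstitute sequence-specific interactions with RNA. The plasmid is therefore suited to recombinant production of this isolated TERT region in bacteria, for purification and biochemical study of telomerase protein–RNA binding.
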