Addgene plasmid #28172: pET21TtTERT(195-516)
Depositing lab: Kathleen Collins. Depositing organization: University of California, Berkeley. Publication: Two purified domains of telomerase reverse transcriptase reconstitute sequence-specific interactions with RNA. O'Connor CM, Lai CK, Collins K. J Biol Chem. 2005 Apr 29. 280(17):17533-9. 10.1074/jbc.M501211200 PubMed 15731105.
Backbone
  Vector backbone: pET21
  Backbone size w/o insert (bp): 5700
  Vector type: Bacterial Expression
Growth in bacteria
  Bacterial resistance: Ampicillin, 100 μg/mL
  Growth temperature: 37°C
  Growth strain: DH5alpha
  Copy number: Unknown
Gene/Insert
  Gene/Insert name: Tetrahymena TERT
  Species: synthetic gene fragment
  Insert size (bp): 950
  Cloning method: Restriction Enzyme; 5′ cloning site NdeI (not destroyed); 3′ cloning site BamHI (not destroyed)
  Sequencing primers: 5′ T7 Fwd
Terms and licenses: Academic/Nonprofit Terms; Industry Terms: Not Available to Industry
How to cite: pET21TtTERT(195-516) was a gift from Kathleen Collins (Addgene plasmid # 28172 ; http://n2t.net/addgene:28172 ; RRID:Addgene_28172)
